>Addgene plasmid #124328 | pAS2-his-24::mCherry | depositor full sequence | sequence record 237330 | pAS2-his-24::mCherry sequence 4598 bps
CTAAATTGTAAGCGTTAATATTTTGTTAAAATTCGCGTTAAATTTTTGTTAAATCAGCTCATTTTTTAAC
CAATAGGCCGAAATCGGCAAAATCCCTTATAAATCAAAAGAATAGACCGAGATAGGGT
[37 nt withheld, positions 129-165]
AAAGAACGTGGACTCCAACGTCAAAGG
[49 nt withheld, positions 193-241]
T
[91 nt withheld, positions 243-333]
G
[124 nt withheld, positions 335-458]
CCCATTCGCCATTCAGGCTGCGCAACTGTTGGGAAGGGCGATCGGTGCGGGCCTCTTCGCTATTACGCCA
GCTGGCGAAAGGGGGATGTGCTGCAAGGCGATTAAGTTGGGTAACGCCAGGGTTTTCCCAGTCACGACGT
TGTAAAACGACGGCCAGTGAGCGCGCGTAATACGACTCACTATAGGGCGAATTGGAGCTCCACCGCGGAC
TAGTGGATCCCCCGGGCTGCAGCCTAGGATGTCTGATTCCGCTGTTGTTGCCGCCGCTGTCGAGCCAAAG
GTCCCAAAGGCTAAGGCCGCCAAGGCCGCCAAGCCAGCCGCCAAGGCCGCCAAGCCAACCAAAGTTGCCA
AGGCCAAGGCTCCAGTCGCTCACCCACCATACATCAACATGATCAAGGAGGCCATCAAGCAGCTCAAGGA
CCGCAAAGGAGCTTCCAAGCAGGCAATCCTCAAGTTCATCTCCCAAAACTACAAGCTCGGAGACAATGTC
ATCCAGATCAATGCTCATCTCCGTCAGGCTCTCAAGCGTGGTGTCACCAGCAAGGCCCTTGTTCAAGCCG
CCGGATCCGGAGCCAACGGACGTTTCCGTGTGCCAGAGAAGGCCGCCGCCGCCAAGAAGCCAGCAGCAGC
CAAGAAGCCAGCAGCAGCCAAGAAACCAGCAGCCGCCAAGAAAGCCACTGGAGAGAAGAAGGCAAAGAAG
CCAGCCGCTGCCAAGCCAAAGAAGGCCGCCACCGGAGATAAGAAGGTCAAGAAGGCCAAGAGCCCAAAGA
AGGTTGCCAAGCCAGCTGCCAAGAAGGTCGCCAAGTCTCCAGCCAAGAAGGCCGCTCCAAAGAAGATCGC
CAAGCCAGCTGCCAAGAAGGCCGCCAAGCCAGCCGCCAAGGCCGCATGCATGGTCTCAAAGGGTGAAGAA
GATAACATGGCAATTATTAAAGAGTTTATGCGTTTCAAGGTGCATATGGAGGGATCTGTCAATGGGCATG
AGTTTGAAATTGAAGGTGAAGGAGAAGGCCGACCATATGAGGGAACACAAACCGCAAAACTAAAGGTAAG
TTTAAACATATATATACTAACTAACCCTGATTATTTAAATTTTCAGGTAACTAAAGGCGGACCATTACCA
TTCGCCTGGGACATCCTCTCTCCACAGTTCATGTATGGAAGTAAAGCTTATGTTAAACATCCGGCAGATA
TACCAGATTATTTGAAACTTTCATTCCCGGAGGGTTTTAAGTGGGAACGCGTAATGAATTTTGAAGACGG
AGGAGTTGTTACAGTGACGCAAGACTCAAGGTAAGTTTAAACAGTTCGGTACTAACTAACCATACATATT
TAAATTTTCAGCCTCCAAGATGGAGAATTTATTTATAAAGTCAAACTTCGAGGAACGAATTTCCCCTCGG
ATGGACCTGTTATGCAGAAGAAGACTATGGGATGGGAAGCTTCAAGTGAAAGAATGTACCCTGAAGACGG
TGCTCTTAAGGGAGAGATTAAACAACGTCTTAAATTGAAAGATGGAGGACATTACGATGCTGAGGTAAGT
TTAAACATGATTTTACTAACTAACTAATCTGATTTAAATTTTCAGGTGAAGACAACTTACAAAGCCAAAA
AACCAGTTCAGCTGCCAGGAGCGTACAATGTTAATATTAAACTGGATATCACCTCCCACAACGAGGATTA
CACTATCGTTGAGCAATATGAAAGAGCTGAAGGGCGGCACTCGACAGGTGGCATGGATGAATTGTATAAG
AAGCTTTGGAATTCGCTAGCCGGCCATACAAGTAATCCGGATGATCGACGCCAACGTCGTTGAATTTTCA
AATTTTAAATACTGAATATTTGTTTTTTTTCCTATTATTTATTTATTCTCTTTGTGTTTTTTTTCTTGCT
TTCTAAAAAATTAATTCAATCCAAATCTAAACATGAGGGGCCCGGTACCCAGCTTTTGTTCCCTTTAGTG
AGGGTTAATTGCGCGCTTGGCGTAATCATGGTCATAGCTGTTTCCTGTGTGAAATTGTTATCCGCTCACA
ATTCCACACAACATACGAGCCGGAAGCATAAAGTGTAAAGCCTGGGGTGCCTAATGAGTGAGCTAACTCA
CATTAATTGCGTTGCGCTCACTGCCCGCTTTCCAGTCGGGAAACCTGTCGTGCCAGCTGCATTAATGAAT
CGGCCAACGCGCGGGGAGAGGCGGTTTGCGTATTGGGCGCTCTTCCGCTTCCTCGCTCACTGACTCGCTG
CGCTCGGTCGTTCGGCTGCGGCGAGCGGTATCAGCTCACTCAAAGGCGGTAATACGGTTATCCACAGAAT
CAGGGGATAACGCAGGAAAGAACATGTGAGCAAAAGGCCAGCAAAAGGCCAGGAACCGTAAAAAGGCCGC
GTTGCTGGCGTTTTTCCATAGGCTCCGCCCCCCTGACGAGCATCACAAAAATCGACGCTCAAGTCAGAGG
TGGCGAAACCCGACAGGACTATAAAGATACCAGGCGTTTCCCCCTGGAAGCTCCCTCGTGCGCTCTCCTG
TTCCGACCCTGCCGCTTACCGGATACCTGTCCGCCTTTCTCCCTTCGGGAAGCGTGGCGCTTTCTCATAG
CTCACGCTGTAGGTATCTCAGTTCGGTGTAGGTCGTTCGCTCCAAGCTGGGCTGTGTGCACGAACCCCCC
GTTCAGCCCGACCGCTGCGCCTTATCCGGTAACTATCGTCTTGAGTCCAACCCGGTAAGACACGACTTAT
CGCCACTGGCAGCAGCCACTGGTAACAGGATTAGCAGAGCGAGGTATGTAGGCGGTGCTACAGAGTTCTT
GAAGTGGTGGCCTAACTACGGCTACACTAGAAGGACAGTATTTGGTATCTGCGCTCTGCTGAAGCCAGTT
ACCTTCGGAAAAAGAGTTGGTAGCTCTTGATCCGGCAAACAAACCACCGCTGGTAGCGGTGGTTTTTTTG
TTTGCAAGCAGCAGATTACGCGCAGAAAAAAAGGATCTCAAGAAGATCCTTTGATCTTTTCTACGGGGTC
TGACGCTCAGTGGAACGAAAACTCACGTTAAGGGATTTTGGTCATGAGATTATCAAAAAGGATCTTCACC
TAGATCCTTTTAAATTAAAAATGAAGTTTTAAATCAATCTAAAGTATATATGAGTAAACTTGGTCTGACA
GTTACCAATGCTTAATCAGTGAGGCACCTATCTCAGCGATCTGTCTATTTCGTTCATCCATAGTTGCCTG
ACTCCCCGTCGTGTAGATAACTACGATACGGGAGGGCTTACCATCTGGCCCCAGTGCTGCAATGATACCG
CGAGACCCACGCTCACCGGCTCCAGATTTATCAGCAATAAACCAGCCAGCCGGAAGGGCCGAGCGCAGAA
GTGGTCCTGCAACTTTATCCGCCTCCATCCAGTCTATTAATTGTTGCCGGGAAGCTAGAGTAAGTAGTTC
GCCAGTTAATAGTTTGCGCAACGTTGTTGCCATTGCTACAGGCATCGTGGTGTCACGCTCGTCGTTTGGT
ATGGCTTCATTCAGCTCCGGTTCCCAACGATCAAGGCGAGTTACATGATCCCCCATGTTGTGCAAAAAAG
CGGTTAGCTCCTTCGGTCCTCCGATCGTTGTCAGAAGTAAGTTGGCCGCAGTGTTATCACTCATGGTTAT
GGCAGCACTGCATAATTCTCTTACTGTCATGCCATCCGTAAGATGCTTTTCTGTGACTGGTGAGTACTCA
ACCAAGTCATTCTGAGAATAGTGTATGCGGCGACCGAGTTGCTCTTGCCCGGCGTCAATACGGGATAATA
CCGCGCCACATAGCAGAACTTTAAAAGTGCTCATCATTGGAAAACGTTCTTCGGGGCGAAAACTCTCAAG
GATCTTACCGCTGTTGAGATCCAGTTCGATGTAACCCACTCGTGCACCCAACTGATCTTCAGCATCTTTT
ACTTTCACCAGCGTTTCTGGGTGAGCAAAAACAGGAAGGCAAAATGCCGCAAAAAAGGGAATAAGGGCGA
CACGGAAATGTTGAATACTCATACTCTTCCTTTTTCAATATTATTGAAGCATTTATCAGGGTTATTGTCT
CATGAGCGGATACATATTTGAATGTATTTAGAAAAATAAACAAATAGGGGTTCCGCGCACATTTCCCCGA
AAAGTGCCAC
Features (pLannotate 1.2.2; 14 found; start..end, strand, type, name):
     30..458     -  rep_origin     f1 ori (sequence partly withheld): f1 bacteriophage origin of replication; arrow indicates direction of (+) strand synthesis
    463..618     -  CDS            lacZα (fragment): LacZα fragment of β-galactosidase; lacZ fragment
    626..644     +  promoter       T7 promoter: promoter for bacteriophage T7 RNA polymerase
    667..690     +  misc_feature   MCS (fragment): pBluescript multiple cloning site
    697..1284    +  CDS            his-24 (fragment): H24_CAEEL - Also known as H1.1 Experimental evidence at protein level: Swiss-Prot protein existence level 1. Histones H1 are necessary for the condensation of nucleosome chains into higher-order structures. From Caenorhabditis elegans.
   1348..2208    +  CDS            mCherry: mCherry is a basic (constitutively fluorescent) red fluorescent protein published in 2004, derived from Discosoma sp.. It is reported to be a very rapidly-maturing monomer with low acid sensitivity.
   2410..2428    -  promoter       T3 promoter: promoter for bacteriophage T3 RNA polymerase
   2473..2489    -  protein_bind   lac operator: The lac repressor binds to the lac operator to inhibit transcription in E. coli. This inhibition can be relieved by adding lactose or isopropyl-β-D-thiogalactopyranoside (IPTG). lac repressor encoded by lacI
   2497..2527    -  promoter       lac promoter: promoter for the E. coli lac operon
   2542..2563    -  protein_bind   CAP binding site: CAP binding activates transcription in the presence of cAMP. E. coli catabolite activator protein
   2576..2668    -  CDS            lacI (fragment): lac repressor; lacI; The lac repressor binds to the lac operator to inhibit transcription in E. coli. This inhibition can be relieved by adding lactose or isopropyl-β-D-thiogalactopyranoside (IPTG).
   2851..3439    -  rep_origin     ori: high-copy-number ColE1/pMB1/pBR322/pUC origin of replication
   3610..4470    -  CDS            AmpR: β-lactamase; bla; confers resistance to ampicillin, carbenicillin, and related antibiotics
   4471..4575    -  promoter       AmpR promoter: bla
