>Addgene plasmid #124328 | pAS2-his-24::mCherry | addgene full sequence | sequence record 241909 | Addgene NGS Result
TCGCTATTACGCCAGCTGGCGAAAGGGGGATGTGCTGCAAGGCGATTAAGTTGGGTAACGCCAGGGTTTT
CCCAGTCACGACGTTGTAAAACGACGGCCAGTGAGCGCGCGTAATACGACTCACTATAGGGCGAATTGGA
GCTCCACCGCGGACTAGTGGATCCCCCGGGCTGCAGCCTAGGATGTCTGATTCCGCTGTTGTTGCCGCCG
CTGTCGAGCCAAAGGTCCCAAAGGCTAAGGCCGCCAAGGCCGCCAAGCCAGCCGCCAAGGCCGCCAAGCC
AACCAAAGTTGCCAAGGCCAAGGCTCCAGTCGCTCACCCACCATACATCAACATGATCAAGGAGGCCATC
AAGCAGCTCAAGGACCGCAAAGGAGCTTCCAAGCAGGCAATCCTCAAGTTCATCTCCCAAAACTACAAGC
TCGGAGACAATGTCATCCAGATCAATGCTCATCTCCGTCAGGCTCTCAAGCGTGGTGTCACCAGCAAGGC
CCTTGTTCAAGCCGCCGGATCCGGAGCCAACGGACGTTTCCGTGTGCCAGAGAAGGCCGCCGCCGCCAAG
AAGCCAGCAGCAGCCAAGAAGCCAGCAGCAGCCAAGAAACCAGCAGCCGCCAAGAAAGCCACTGGAGAGA
AGAAGGCAAAGAAGCCAGCCGCTGCCAAGCCAAAGAAGGCCGCCACCGGAGATAAGAAGGTCAAGAAGGC
CAAGAGCCCAAAGAAGGTTGCCAAGCCAGCTGCCAAGAAGGTCGCCAAGTCTCCAGCCAAGAAGGCCGCT
CCAAAGAAGATCGCCAAGCCAGCTGCCAAGAAGGCCGCCAAGCCAGCCGCCAAGGCCGCATGCATGGTCT
CAAAGGGTGAAGAAGATAACATGGCAATTATTAAAGAGTTTATGCGTTTCAAGGTGCATATGGAGGGATC
TGTCAATGGGCATGAGTTTGAAATTGAAGGTGAAGGAGAAGGCCGACCATATGAGGGAACACAAACCGCA
AAACTAAAGGTAAGTTTAAACATATATATACTAACTAACCCTGATTATTTAAATTTTCAGGTAACTAAAG
GCGGACCATTACCATTCGCCTGGGACATCCTCTCTCCACAGTTCATGTATGGAAGTAAAGCTTATGTTAA
ACATCCGGCAGATATACCAGATTATTTGAAACTTTCATTCCCGGAGGGTTTTAAGTGGGAACGCGTAATG
AATTTTGAAGACGGAGGAGTTGTTACAGTGACGCAAGACTCAAGGTAAGTTTAAACAGTTCGGTACTAAC
TAACCATACATATTTAAATTTTCAGCCTCCAAGATGGAGAATTTATTTATAAAGTCAAACTTCGAGGAAC
GAATTTCCCCTCGGATGGACCTGTTATGCAGAAGAAGACTATGGGATGGGAAGCTTCAAGTGAAAGAATG
TACCCTGAAGACGGTGCTCTTAAGGGAGAGATTAAACAACGTCTTAAATTGAAAGATGGAGGACATTACG
ATGCTGAGGTAAGTTTAAACATGATTTTACTAACTAACTAATCTGATTTAAATTTTCAGGTGAAGACAAC
TTACAAAGCCAAAAAACCAGTTCAGCTGCCAGGAGCGTACAATGTTAATATTAAACTGGATATCACCTCC
CACAACGAGGATTACACTATCGTTGAGCAATATGAAAGAGCTGAAGGGCGGCACTCGACAGGTGGCATGG
ATGAATTGTATAAGAAGCTTTGGAATTCGCTAGCCGGCCATACAAGTAATCCGGATGATCGACGCCAACG
TCGTTGAATTTTCAAATTTTAAATACTGAATATTTGTTTTTTTTCCTATTATTTATTTATTCTCTTTGTG
TTTTTTTTCTTGCTTTCTAAAAAATTAATTCAATCCAAATCTAAACATGAGGGGCCCGGTACCCAGCTTT
TGTTCCCTTTAGTGAGGGTTAATTGCGCGCTTGGCGTAATCATGGTCATAGCTGTTTCCTGTGTGAAATT
GTTATCCGCTCACAATTCCACACAACATACGAGCCGGGAGCATAAAGTGTAAAGCCTGGGGTGCCTAATG
AGTGAGCTAACTCACATTAATTGCGTTGCGCTCACTGCCCGCTTTCCAGTCGGGAAACCTGTCGTGCCAG
CTGCATTAATGAATCGGCCAACGCGCGGGGAGAGGCGGTTTGCGTATTGGGCGCTCTTCCGCTTCCTCGC
TCACTGACTCGCTGCGCTCGGTCGTTCGGCTGCGGCGAGCGGTATCAGCTCACTCAAAGGCGGTAATACG
GTTATCCACAGAATCAGGGGATAACGCAGGAAAGAACATGTGAGCAAAAGGCCAGCAAAAGGCCAGGAAC
CGTAAAAAGGCCGCGTTGCTGGCGTTTTTCCATAGGCTCCGCCCCCCTGACGAGCATCACAAAAATCGAC
GCTCAAGTCAGAGGTGGCGAAACCCGACAGGACTATAAAGATACCAGGCGTTTCCCCCTGGAAGCTCCCT
CGTGCGCTCTCCTGTTCCGACCCTGCCGCTTACCGGATACCTGTCCGCCTTTCTCCCTTCGGGAAGCGTG
GCGCTTTCTCATAGCTCACGCTGTAGGTATCTCAGTTCGGTGTAGGTCGTTCGCTCCAAGCTGGGCTGTG
TGCACGAACCCCCCGTTCAGCCCGACCGCTGCGCCTTATCCGGTAACTATCGTCTTGAGTCCAACCCGGT
AAGACACGACTTATCGCCACTGGCAGCAGCCACTGGTAACAGGATTAGCAGAGCGAGGTATGTAGGCGGT
GCTACAGAGTTCTTGAAGTGGTGGCCTAACTACGGCTACACTAGAAGAACAGTATTTGGTATCTGCGCTC
TGCTGAAGCCAGTTACCTTCGGAAAAAGAGTTGGTAGCTCTTGATCCGGCAAACAAACCACCGCTGGTAG
CGGTGGTTTTTTTGTTTGCAAGCAGCAGATTACGCGCAGAAAAAAAGGATCTCAAGAAGATCCTTTGATC
TTTTCTACGGGGTCTGACGCTCAGTGGAACGAAAACTCACGTTAAGGGATTTTGGTCATGAGATTATCAA
AAAGGATCTTCACCTAGATCCTTTTAAATTAAAAATGAAGTTTTAAATCAATCTAAAGTATATATGAGTA
AACTTGGTCTGACAGTTACCAATGCTTAATCAGTGAGGCACCTATCTCAGCGATCTGCCTATTTCGTTCA
TCCATAGTTGCCTGACTCCCCGTCGTGTAGATAACTACGATACGGGAGGGCTTACCATCTGGCCCCAGTG
CTGCAATGATACCGCGAGACCCACGCTCACCGGCTCCAGATTTATCAGCAATAAACCAGCCAGCCGGAAG
GGCCGAGCGCAGAAGTGGTCCTGCAACTTTATCCGCCTCCATCCAGTCTATTAATTGTTGCCGGGAAGCT
AGAGTAAGTAGTTCGCCAGTTAATAGTTTGCGCAACGTTGTTGCCATTGCTACAGGCATCGTGGTGTCAC
GCTCGTCGTTTGGTATGGCTTCATTCAGCTCCGGTTCCCAACGATCAAGGCGAGTTACATGATCCCCCAT
GTTGTGCAAAAAAGCGGTTAGCTCCTTCGGTCCTCCGATCGTTGTCAGAAGTAAGTTGGCCGCAGTGTTA
TCACTCATGGTTATGGCAGCACTGCATAATTCTCTTACTGTCATGCCATCCGTAAGATGCTTTTCTGTGA
CTGGTGAGTACTCAACCAAGTCATTCTGAGAATAGTGTATGCGGCGACCGAGTTGCTCTTGCCCGGCGTC
AATACGGGATAATACCGCGCCACATAGCAGAACTTTAAAAGTGCTCATCATTGGAAAACGTTCTTCGGGG
CGAAAACTCTCAAGGATCTTACCGCTGTTGAGATCCAGTTCGATGTAACCCACTCGTGCACCCAACTGAT
CTTCAGCATCTTTTACTTTCACCAGCGTTTCTGGGTGAGCAAAAACAGGAAGGCAAAATGCCGCAAAAAA
GGGAATAAGGGCGACACGGAAATGTTGAATACTCATACTCTTCCTTTTTCAATATTATTGAAGCATTTAT
CAGGGTTATTGTCTCATGAGCGGATACATATTTGAATGTATTTAGAAAAATAAACAAATAGGGGTTCCGC
GCACATTTCCCCGAAAAGTGCCACCTAAATTGTAAGCGTTAATATTTTGTTAAAATTCGCGTTAAATTTT
TGTTAAATCAGCTCATTTTTTAACCAATAGGCCGAAATCGGCAAAATCCCTTATAAATCAAAAGAATAGA
CCGAGATAGGGT
[37 nt withheld, positions 4213-4249]
AAAGAACGTGGACTCCAACGTCAAAGG
[49 nt withheld, positions 4277-4325]
T
[91 nt withheld, positions 4327-4417]
G
[124 nt withheld, positions 4419-4542]
CCCATTCGCCATTCAGGCTGCGCAACTGTTGGGAAGGGCGATCGGTGCGGGCCTCT
Features (pLannotate 1.2.2; 14 found; start..end, strand, type, name):
    112..130     +  promoter       T7 promoter: promoter for bacteriophage T7 RNA polymerase
    153..176     +  misc_feature   MCS (fragment): pBluescript multiple cloning site
    183..770     +  CDS            his-24 (fragment): H24_CAEEL - Also known as H1.1 Experimental evidence at protein level: Swiss-Prot protein existence level 1. Histones H1 are necessary for the condensation of nucleosome chains into higher-order structures. From Caenorhabditis elegans.
    834..1694    +  CDS            mCherry: mCherry is a basic (constitutively fluorescent) red fluorescent protein published in 2004, derived from Discosoma sp.. It is reported to be a very rapidly-maturing monomer with low acid sensitivity.
   1896..1914    -  promoter       T3 promoter: promoter for bacteriophage T3 RNA polymerase
   1959..1975    -  protein_bind   lac operator: The lac repressor binds to the lac operator to inhibit transcription in E. coli. This inhibition can be relieved by adding lactose or isopropyl-β-D-thiogalactopyranoside (IPTG). lac repressor encoded by lacI
   1983..2013    -  promoter       lac promoter: promoter for the E. coli lac operon
   2028..2049    -  protein_bind   CAP binding site: CAP binding activates transcription in the presence of cAMP. E. coli catabolite activator protein
   2062..2154    -  CDS            lacI (fragment): lac repressor; lacI; The lac repressor binds to the lac operator to inhibit transcription in E. coli. This inhibition can be relieved by adding lactose or isopropyl-β-D-thiogalactopyranoside (IPTG).
   2337..2925    -  rep_origin     ori: high-copy-number ColE1/pMB1/pBR322/pUC origin of replication
   3096..3956    -  CDS            AmpR: β-lactamase; bla; confers resistance to ampicillin, carbenicillin, and related antibiotics
   3957..4061    -  promoter       AmpR promoter: bla
   4114..4542    -  rep_origin     f1 ori (sequence partly withheld): f1 bacteriophage origin of replication; arrow indicates direction of (+) strand synthesis
   4547..104     -  CDS            lacZα (fragment) (across the origin): LacZα fragment of β-galactosidase; lacZ fragment
