[The description below was written by a language model from this plasmid's Addgene catalogue record and pLannotate feature annotations shown in this document.]
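Description:
pAS2-his-24::mCherry is a 4,598 bp worm expression plasmid built on the pAS2 backbone, which the feature table shows to be a pBluescript-type phagemid. It has a high-copy ColE1/pUC origin for replication in E. coli, an f1 origin for single-stranded DNA production, and an ampicillin resistance gene (β-lactamase with its own promoter) for selection. Remnants of the lacZα region, the lac promoter/operator and CAP site, and flanking T7 and T3 phage promoters surround the cloning site, as is usual for this vector family. The depositor's sequence and the repository's sequencing result are the same length. They carry the same fourteen features in the same order and differ only in where numbering starts.

The payload, assembled by Gibson cloning, is a fragment of the C. elegans his-24 coding sequence (linker histone H1.1) placed just upstream of, and in the same orientation as, a full-length mCherry coding sequence, with a short gap between them. This arrangement matches the his-24::mCherry fusion named in the title. Because H1 histones bind chromatin, fusing one to the red fluorescent protein concentrates the signal in nuclei, which fits the stated purpose of expressing nuclear-localized mCherry.

No C. elegans promoter or 3' UTR is annotated. About 200 bp of unannotated sequence follows mCherry, but very little lies upstream of his-24, and the record does not say what drives expression in the worm. The plasmid may therefore be intended as a cassette into which a promoter of choice is inserted, although this is not stated. Nuclear red markers of this kind are generally used to identify, count or track individual cells in live animals.
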