Addgene plasmid #124328: pAS2-his-24::mCherry
Purpose: Expressing Nuclear Localized mCherry
Depositing lab: Andrew Leifer. Depositing organization: Princeton University.
Backbone
  Vector backbone: pAS2
  Backbone manufacturer: Anuj Sharma/Leifer Lab
  Vector type: Worm Expression
Growth in bacteria
  Bacterial resistance: Ampicillin, 100 μg/mL
  Growth temperature: 37°C
  Growth strain: DH5alpha
  Copy number: High Copy
Gene/Insert
  Gene/Insert name: mCherry
  Species: C. elegans (nematode)
  Entrez Gene: his-24 (a.k.a. CELE_M163.3)
  Cloning method: Gibson Cloning
Terms and licenses: Academic/Nonprofit Terms; Industry Terms: Not Available to Industry
How to cite: pAS2-his-24::mCherry was a gift from Andrew Leifer (Addgene plasmid # 124328 ; http://n2t.net/addgene:124328 ; RRID:Addgene_124328)
